>Addgene plasmid #218237 | pAAV-synmiR-4-mRuby-Pro-EGFP-4×8 | addgene full sequence | sequence record 494335 | Addgene NGS Result
TGAGTGATAACACTGCGGCCAACTTACTTCTGACAACGATCGGAGGACCGAAGGAGCTAACCGCTTTTTT
GCACAACATGGGGGATCATGTAACTCGCCTTGATCGTTGGGAACCGGAGCTGAATGAAGCCATACCAAAC
GACGAGCGTGACACCACGATGCCTGTAGCAATGGCAACAACGTTGCGCAAACTATTAACTGGCGAACTAC
TTACTCTAGCTTCCCGGCAACAATTAATAGACTGGATGGAGGCGGATAAAGTTGCAGGACCACTTCTGCG
CTCGGCCCTTCCGGCTGGCTGGTTTATTGCTGATAAATCTGGAGCCGGTGAGCGTGGGTCTCGCGGTATC
ATTGCAGCACTGGGGCCAGATGGTAAGCCCTCCCGTATCGTAGTTATCTACACGACGGGGAGTCAGGCAA
CTATGGATGAACGAAATAGACAGATCGCTGAGATAGGTGCCTCACTGATTAAGCATTGGTAACTGTCAGA
CCAAGTTTACTCATATATACTTTAGATTGATTTAAAACTTCATTTTTAATTTAAAAGGATCTAGGTGAAG
ATCCTTTTTGATAATCTCATGACCAAAATCCCTTAACGTGAGTTTTCGTTCCACTGAGCGTCAGACCCCG
TAGAAAAGATCAAAGGATCTTCTTGAGATCCTTTTTTTCTGCGCGTAATCTGCTGCTTGCAAACAAAAAA
ACCACCGCTACCAGCGGTGGTTTGTTTGCCGGATCAAGAGCTACCAACTCTTTTTCCGAAGGTAACTGGC
TTCAGCAGAGCGCAGATACCAAATACTGTTCTTCTAGTGTAGCCGTAGTTAGGCCACCACTTCAAGAACT
CTGTAGCACCGCCTACATACCTCGCTCTGCTAATCCTGTTACCAGTGGCTGCTGCCAGTGGCGATAAGTC
GTGTCTTACCGGGTTGGACTCAAGACGATAGTTACCGGATAAGGCGCAGCGGTCGGGCTGAACGGGGGGT
TCGTGCACACAGCCCAGCTTGGAGCGAACGACCTACACCGAACTGAGATACCTACAGCGTGAGCTATGAG
AAAGCGCCACGCTTCCCGAAGGGAGAAAGGCGGACAGGTATCCGGTAAGCGGCAGGGTCGGAACAGGAGA
GCGCACGAGGGAGCTTCCAGGGGGAAACGCCTGGTATCTTTATAGTCCTGTCGGGTTTCGCCACCTCTGA
CTTGAGCGTCGATTTTTGTGATGCTCGTCAGGGGGGCGGAGCCTATGGAAAAACGCCAGCAACGCGGCCT
TTTTACGGTTCCTGGCCTTTTGCTGGCCTTTTGCTCACATGTCCTGCAGGCAGCTGCGCGCTCGCTCGCT
CACTGAGGCCGCCCGGGCGTCGGGCGACCTTTGGTCGCCCGGCCTCAGTGAGCGAGCGAGCGCGCAGAGA
GGGAGTGGCCAACTCCATCACTAGGGGTTCCTGCGGCCGCACGCGTCACACAAAAAACCAACACACAGAT
CTAATGAAAATAAAGATCTTTTATTATTTCTTCCACAAGCCTGCAGGAAAAAGAAAGAGGATGAATGGTC
AGGAAAAGTGATTTAATTTATACCATTTTAATTCAGCTTTGTAAAAATGTATCAAAGAGATAGCAAGGTA
TTCAGTTTTAGTAAACAAGATAATTGCTCGAATTCTAGCCCCTTGAAGTCCGAGGCAGTAGGCATCGTAA
AGATCATGAAATTGAATACATCTGTGGCTTCACTATTCAATTTCATGATCTTTACGGCGCTCACTGTCAA
CAGCAATATACCTTCTCGAGCCTTCTGTTGGGTTAAGAAGTCGAAGTAATCCCAGCAAGTGTTTCCAAGA
TGTGCAGGCAACGATTCTGTAAAGTACTGAAGCCTCATTCAAACTTACCTGCTACTTATATAGCTCGTCC
ATGCCACCACCAAGGTTGCTGTATTTGGCAACTGCCACTTCTCTTTGCACTACGTAGGTTTCATTGTCAC
TCTCCTCGATCCTTTCCAGGCGGTGATCAACGGCATGGACACCGGGCATCTTGATGTTCCCGACGGTCTT
TTTTGACCTGTAAGTTGTCACGAAGTTGCAGTGCAGATGGCCACCACCATCAACTTTCAGTGCGATGTCA
GTGTATCCTCTCAGACCACCATCTGCTGGATACATCATCTCTGTATTAGGCTCCCAACCCTTGGTCTTCT
TCTGCATCACGGGACCATTGGAGGGAAAGTTTACCCCTCTGACCTTGACGTTGTAGACGAGCTCGCCATC
CTCAAGGCTGGTGTCCTGCGTGACGGTGACGACTCCACCATCTTCGTATCTCGTAACTCTTTCCCAAGTA
AAACCCTCAGGAAAGGACTGTTTAAAGAAATCAGGGATGTCGGCCGGGTACTTGATAAAGGTACGGCTGC
CATACATGAACGACGTGGCAAGAATGTCAAAGGCAAATGGCAGGGGTCCTCCCTCGATGACTTTGATCCT
CATGGTTTGCACTCCCTCGTACGGTCTGCCTTCTCCTTCACCTGTGCATTTGAATTGGTGGCCGTTGACC
GAACCTTCCATGACCACCTTCATACGCATATTTTCCTTGATCAGCTCTTCGCCCTTAGACACCATGGTGG
CGTCGACTCACGACACCTGTGTTCTGGCGGCAAACCCGTTGCGAAAAAGAACGTTCACGGCGACTACTGC
ACTTATATACGGTTCTCCCCCACCCTCGGGAAAAAGGCGGAGCCAGTACACGACATCACTTTCCCAGTTT
ACCCCGCGCCACCTTCTCTAGGCACCGGTTCAATTGCCGACCCCTCCCCCCAACTTCTCGGGGACTGTGG
GCGATGTGCGCTCTGCCCACTGACGGGCACCGGAGCCCTATGACTTGCATAGCTGCGTATGGCGTTACAT
AACTTACGGTAAATGGCCCGCCTGGCTGACCGCCCAACGACCCCCGCCCATTGACGTCAATAATGACGTA
TGTTCCCATAGTAACGCCAATAGGGACTTTCCATTGACGTCAATGGGTGGAGTATTTACGGTAAACTGCC
CACTTGGCAGTACATCAAGTGTATCATATGCCAAGTACGCCCCCTATTGACGTCAATGACGGTAAATGGC
CCGCCTGGCATTATGCCCAGTACATGACCTTATGGGACTTTCCTACTTGGCAGTACATCTACGTATTAGT
CATCGCTATTACCATGAATTGAGGGCGTCACCGCTAAGGCTCCGCCCCAGCCTGGGCTCCACAACCAATG
AAGGGTAATCTCGACAAAGAGCAAGGGGTGGGGCGCGGGCGCGCAGGTGCAGCAGCACACAGGCTGGTCG
GGAGGGCGGGGCGCGACGTCTGCCGTGCGGGGTCCCGGCATCGGTTGCGCGCGCGCTCCCTCCTCTCGGA
GAGAGGGCTGTGGTAAAACCCGTCCGGAAACCACTTAAGCTTCGCCACCATGGTGAGCAAGGGCGAGGAG
CTGTTCACCGGGGTGGTGCCCATCCTGGTCGAGCTGGACGGCGACGTAAACGGCCACAAGTTCAGCGTGT
CCGGCGAGGGCGAGGGCGATGCCACCTACGGCAAGCTGACCCTGAAGTTCATCTGCACCACCGGCAAGCT
GCCCGTGCCCTGGCCCACCCTCGTGACCACCCTGACCTACGGCGTGCAGTGCTTCAGCCGCTACCCCGAC
CACATGAAGCAGCACGACTTCTTCAAGTCCGCCATGCCCGAAGGCTACGTCCAGGAGCGCACCATCTTCT
TCAAGGACGACGGCAACTACAAGACCCGCGCCGAGGTGAAGTTCGAGGGCGACACCCTGGTGAACCGCAT
CGAGCTGAAGGGCATCGACTTCAAGGAGGACGGCAACATCCTGGGGCACAAGCTGGAGTACAACTACAAC
AGCCACAACGTCTATATCATGGCCGACAAGCAGAAGAACGGCATCAAGGTGAACTTCAAGATCCGCCACA
ACATCGAGGACGGCAGCGTGCAGCTCGCCGACCACTACCAGCAGAACACCCCCATCGGCGACGGCCCCGT
GCTGCTGCCCGACAACCACTACCTGAGCACCCAGTCCGCCCTGAGCAAAGACCCCAACGAGAAGCGCGAT
CACATGGTCCTGCTGGAGTTCGTGACCGCCGCCGGGATCACTCTCGGCATGGACGAGCTGTACAAGTAGT
TCTTTGAGTACTCTGATCATAAATTGAATACAACAATTGTACTCTGATCATAAATTGAATAATCACTTGG
TACTCTGATCATAAATTGAATACAACTGGAGTACTCTGATCATAAATTGAATAACTAGTGAACGGGCCCA
TCGATACCGAGCGCTAGCAACTTGTTTATTGCAGCTTATAATGGTTACAAATAAAGCAATAGCATCACAA
ATTTCACAAATAAAGCATTTTTTTCACTGCATTCTAGTTGTGGTTTGTCCAAACTCATCAATGTATCTTA
TCATGTCTGCGGACCGAGCGGCCGCAGGAACCCCTAGTGATGGAGTTGGCCACTCCCTCTCTGCGCGCTC
GCTCGCTCACTGAGGCCGGGCGACCAAAGGTCGCCCGACGCCCGGGCTTTGCCCGGGCGGCCTCAGTGAG
CGAGCGAGCGCGCAGCTGCCTGCAGGGGCGCCTGATGCGGTATTTTCTCCTTACGCATCTGTGCGGTATT
TCACACCGCATA
[95 nt withheld, positions 4633-4727]
T
[46 nt withheld, positions 4729-4774]
C
[141 nt withheld, positions 4776-4916]
CCTTTGACGTTGGAGTCCACGTTCTTT
[37 nt withheld, positions 4944-4980]
ACTCTATCTCGGGCTATTCTTTTGATTTATAAGGGATTTTGCCGATTTCGGTCTATTGGTTAAAAAATGA
GCTGATTTAACAAAAATTTAACGCGAATTTTAACAAAATATTAACGTTTACAATTTTATGGTGCACTCTC
AGTACAATCTGCTCTGATGCCGCATAGTTAAGCCAGCCCCGACACCCGCCAACACCCGCTGACGCGCCCT
GACGGGCTTGTCTGCTCCCGGCATCCGCTTACAGACAAGCTGTGACCGTCTCCGGGAGCTGCATGTGTCA
GAGGTTTTCACCGTCATCACCGAAACGCGCGAGACGAAAGGGCCTCGTGATACGCCTATTTTTATAGGTT
AATGTCATGATAATAATGGTTTCTTAGACGTCAGGTGGCACTTTTCGGGGAAATGTGCGCGGAACCCCTA
TTTGTTTATTTTTCTAAATACATTCAAATATGTATCCGCTCATGAGACAATAACCCTGATAAATGCTTCA
ATAATATTGAAAAAGGAAGAGTATGAGTATTCAACATTTCCGTGTCGCCCTTATTCCCTTTTTTGCGGCA
TTTTGCCTTCCTGTTTTTGCTCACCCAGAAACGCTGGTGAAAGTAAAAGATGCTGAAGATCAGTTGGGTG
CACGAGTGGGTTACATCGAACTGGATCTCAACAGCGGTAAGATCCTTGAGAGTTTTCGCCCCGAAGAACG
TTTTCCAATGATGAGCACTTTTAAAGTTCTGCTATGTGGCGCGGTATTATCCCGTATTGACGCCGGGCAA
GAGCAACTCGGTCGCCGCATACACTATTCTCAGAATGACTTGGTTGAGTACTCACCAGTCACAGAAAAGC
ATCTTACGGATGGCATGACAGTAAGAGAATTATGCAGTGCTGCCATAACCA
Features (pLannotate 1.2.2; 18 found; start..end, strand, type, name):
    653..1241    +  rep_origin     ori: high-copy-number ColE1/pMB1/pBR322/pUC origin of replication
   1314..1341    +  repeat_region  AAV2 ITR (fragment): inverted terminal repeat of adeno-associated virus serotype 2 inverted
   1370..1397    +  repeat_region  AAV2 ITR (fragment): inverted terminal repeat of adeno-associated virus serotype 2 inverted
   1447..1495    -  polyA_signal   poly(A) signal: synthetic polyadenylation signal
   1545..1671    -  ncRNA          3' miR-30a: sequence downstream of the 71-nt precursor of the human miR-30a microRNA (Zeng et al., 2002) miRNA
   1875..2585    -  CDS            mRuby3: mRuby3 is a basic (constitutively fluorescent) red fluorescent protein published in 2016, derived from Entacmaea quadricolor. It has low acid sensitivity.
   2607..2818    -  promoter       EF-1α core promoter: core promoter for human elongation factor EF-1α
   2863..3166    +  enhancer       CMV enhancer: human cytomegalovirus immediate early enhancer
   3167..3342    +  promoter       Mecp2 promoter (fragment): promoter for selective expression in neurons (Adachi et al., 2005; Gray et al., 2011)
   3410..4126    +  CDS            EGFP: EGFP is a basic (constitutively fluorescent) green fluorescent protein published in 1996, derived from Aequorea victoria. It is reported to be a rapidly-maturing weak dimer with moderate acid sensitivity.
   4289..4410    +  polyA_signal   SV40 poly(A) signal: SV40 polyadenylation signal
   4436..4576    +  repeat_region  AAV2 ITR: inverted terminal repeat of adeno-associated virus serotype 2 inverted
   4581..4632    -  misc_feature   bom (fragment): basis of mobility region from pBR322
   4651..5106    +  rep_origin     f1 ori (sequence partly withheld): f1 bacteriophage origin of replication; arrow indicates direction of (+) strand synthesis
   5107..5156    -  misc_feature   bom (fragment): basis of mobility region from pBR322
   5258..5293    -  CDS            rop (fragment): Rop protein, which maintains plasmids at low copy number; rop
   5388..5492    +  promoter       AmpR promoter: bla
   5493..482     +  CDS            AmpR (across the origin): β-lactamase; bla; confers resistance to ampicillin, carbenicillin, and related antibiotics
