[The description below was written by a language model from this plasmid's Addgene catalogue record and pLannotate feature annotations shown in this document.]
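Description:
pAAV-synmiR-4-mRuby-Pro-EGFP-4×8 is a 5.9 kb AAV transfer plasmid for mammalian expression, built on a pAAV backbone as a synthetic biology circuit. It is maintained in bacteria through a high-copy ColE1/pUC-type origin and selected with ampicillin via the β-lactamase gene. An f1 phage origin is also present. The payload lies between AAV2 inverted terminal repeats, which allow the cassette to be packaged into recombinant AAV. The annotation finds a full-length ITR on one side and only short ITR fragments on the other, so the left repeat may be truncated, modified or simply poorly resolved in the sequencing read.

The insert contains two divergent transcription units. On the reverse strand, an EF-1α core promoter drives mRuby3. It is followed by a synthetic microRNA (synmiR-4) embedded in miR-30a-derived flanking sequence, and the unit ends in a short synthetic poly(A) signal, so red fluorescence reports production of the miRNA-bearing transcript. On the forward strand, a CMV enhancer fused to a fragment of the Mecp2 promoter drives EGFP, terminated by the SV40 poly(A) signal. According to the insert name, the EGFP 3′ region carries microRNA response elements matched to synmiR-4 ("MRE4 4×8"), although these sites are not annotated in the feature table and the record does not explain the 4×8 notation.

Because the miRNA and its target are encoded on the same DNA, both rise together with copy number. The stated purpose is that this microRNA-based repression provides dosage compensation, regulating EGFP expression in mammalian cells. EGFP serves here as a reporter cargo for characterising the circuit.
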