Addgene plasmid #218237: pAAV-synmiR-4-mRuby-Pro-EGFP-4×8
Purpose: Expresses EGFP in mammalian cells regulated by a synthetic microRNA-based dosage compensation circuit
Depositing lab: Michael Elowitz. Depositing organization: California Institute of Technology.
Backbone
  Vector backbone: pAAV
  Backbone size w/o insert (bp): 3048
  Total vector size (bp): 5871
  Vector type: Mammalian Expression, AAV, Synthetic Biology
Growth in bacteria
  Bacterial resistance: Ampicillin, 100 μg/mL
  Growth temperature: 37°C
  Growth strain: NEB Stable
  Copy number: High Copy
Gene/Insert
  Gene/Insert name: synPolyA-synmiR4-mRuby-EF1a-CMVe_MeP-EGFP-MRE4_4×8
  Species: H. sapiens (human)
  Cloning method: Restriction Enzyme; 5′ cloning site MluI (not destroyed); 3′ cloning site PspOMI (not destroyed)
  Sequencing primers: 5′ pBR322ori-F; 3′ SV40pA-R
Terms and licenses: Academic/Nonprofit Terms; Industry Terms: Not Available to Industry
How to cite: pAAV-synmiR-4-mRuby-Pro-EGFP-4×8 was a gift from Michael Elowitz (Addgene plasmid # 218237 ; http://n2t.net/addgene:218237 ; RRID:Addgene_218237)
